Addgene plasmid #121821: IA201: pMAGIC (R4-R3) NLS-Sa dCas9-NLS
Purpose: pMAGIC R4-R3 entry plasmid, contains 2x NLS Sa-dCas9 (nuclease-dead) fusion for 3 or 4-component MultiSite Gateway Pro assembly.
Depositing lab: Christopher Newgard. Publication: Creation of versatile cloning platforms for transgene expression and dCas9-based epigenome editing. Haldeman JM, Conway AE, Arlotto ME, Slentz DH, Muoio DM, Becker TC, Newgard CB. Nucleic Acids Res. 2018 Dec 27. pii: 5264291. doi: 10.1093/nar/gky1286. PubMed 30590691.
Backbone
  Vector backbone: pDONR221 P4r-P3r
  Backbone manufacturer: Invitrogen
  Backbone size w/o insert (bp): 2664
  Vector type: Synthetic Biology ; pMAGIC Gateway Entry Plasmid
Growth in bacteria
  Bacterial resistance: Kanamycin, 50 μg/mL
  Growth temperature: 37°C
  Growth strain: DH5alpha
  Copy number: High Copy
Gene/Insert
  Gene/Insert name: Sa-dCas9 (open)
  Species: Synthetic
  Insert size (bp): 3267
  Tag / fusion protein: NLS (N terminal on insert); NLS (C terminal on insert)
  Cloning method: Gateway Cloning
  Sequencing primers: 5′ M13F; 3′ M13R
Terms and licenses: Academic/Nonprofit Terms; Industry Terms: Not Available to Industry
Depositor comments: PCR'd from Addgene #68495
How to cite: IA201: pMAGIC (R4-R3) NLS-Sa dCas9-NLS was a gift from Christopher Newgard (Addgene plasmid # 121821 ; http://n2t.net/addgene:121821 ; RRID:Addgene_121821)
