[The description below was written by a language model from this plasmid's Addgene catalogue record and pLannotate feature annotations shown in this document.]
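Description:
IA201: pMAGIC (R4-R3) NLS-Sa dCas9-NLS is a Gateway entry plasmid from the pMAGIC modular cloning platform, built on the Invitrogen pDONR221 P4r-P3r donor backbone. It is maintained in E. coli through a high-copy ColE1/pUC-type origin and selected with kanamycin via the aminoglycoside phosphotransferase (KanR) gene. Backbone remnants typical of pDONR vectors are also annotated, including the rrnB T1 and T2 transcription terminators upstream of the cloning region, which insulate the insert from read-through transcription, a T7 promoter on the far side, and short lacI and lacZα fragments of no functional consequence.

The payload is a roughly 3.3 kb synthetic coding sequence for nuclease-dead Staphylococcus aureus Cas9 (Sa-dCas9), amplified by PCR from another deposited plasmid and carrying a nuclear localization signal at each end. The feature table annotates the Cas9 reading frame and the C-terminal bipartite nucleoplasmin NLS directly after it; the N-terminal NLS recorded in the catalogue is not separately annotated. The insert is flanked by attR-type recombination sites (the automated annotation labels the upstream one attR1 with an overlapping attB4 core, consistent with the R4 site named in the record, and the downstream one attR3). The plasmid contains no eukaryotic promoter or polyadenylation signal for the insert. The "open" designation suggests the reading frame is left without a stop codon so that a downstream module can be fused in frame, though the record does not spell this out. In use, the plasmid supplies the middle R4-R3 position in 3- or 4-component MultiSite Gateway Pro LR assemblies, where it is combined with other entry modules, such as promoters and effector domains, to build dCas9-based epigenome editing and transgene expression constructs.
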