Features (pLannotate 1.2.2; 12 found; start..end, strand, type, name):
    121..213     +  CDS            lacI (fragment): lac repressor; lacI; The lac repressor binds to the lac operator to inhibit transcription in E. coli. This inhibition can be relieved by adding lactose or isopropyl-β-D-thiogalactopyranoside (IPTG).
    268..295     -  terminator     rrnB T2 terminator: transcription terminator T2 from the E. coli rrnB gene
    427..470     +  terminator     rrnB T1 terminator: Escherichia coli rrnB; transcription terminator T1 from the E. coli rrnB gene
    517..553     -  CDS            lacZα (fragment): LacZα fragment of β-galactosidase; lacZ fragment
    603..722     -  protein_bind   attR1: mutant version of attR; recombination site for the Gateway® LR reaction LR Clonase™
    706..726     -  protein_bind   attB4: mutant version of attB; core recombination site for the Gateway® BP reaction BP Clonase™
    783..3938    +  CDS            cas9: CAS9_STAAU - Experimental evidence at protein level: Swiss-Prot protein existence level 1. CRISPR (clustered regularly interspaced short palindromic repeat) is an adaptive immune system that provides protection against mobile genetic elements (viruses, transposable elements and conjugative plasmids). CRISPR clusters contain spacers, sequences complementary to antecedent mobile elements, and target invading nucleic acids. CRISPR clusters are transcribed and processed into CRISPR RNA (crRNA). In type II CRISPR systems correct processing of pre-crRNA requires a trans- encoded small RNA (tracrRNA)
   3939..3986    +  CDS            nucleoplasmin NLS: bipartite nuclear localization signal from nucleoplasmin
   3994..4117    +  protein_bind   attR3: mutant version of attR; recombination site for the Gateway® LR reaction LR Clonase™
   4173..4191    -  promoter       T7 promoter: promoter for bacteriophage T7 RNA polymerase
   4325..5134    +  CDS            KanR: aminoglycoside phosphotransferase; aph(3')-Ia; confers resistance to kanamycin in bacteria or G418 (Geneticin®) in eukaryotes
   5281..5869    +  rep_origin     ori: high-copy-number ColE1/pMB1/pBR322/pUC origin of replication
>Addgene plasmid #121821 | IA201: pMAGIC (R4-R3) NLS-Sa dCas9-NLS | addgene full sequence | sequence record 237374 | Addgene NGS Result
CTTTCCTGCGTTATCCCCTGATTCTGTGGATAACCGTATTACCGCCTTTGAGTGAGCTGATACCGCTCGC
CGCAGCCGAACGACCGAGCGCAGCGAGTCAGTGAGCGAGGAAGCGGAAGAGCGCCCAATACGCAAACCGC
CTCTCCCCGCGCGTTGGCCGATTCATTAATGCAGCTGGCACGACAGGTTTCCCGACTGGAAAGCGGGCAG
TGAGCGCAACGCAATTAATACGCGTACCGCTAGCCAGGAAGAGTTTGTAGAAACGCAAAAAGGCCATCCG
TCAGGATGGCCTTCTGCTTAGTTTGATGCCTGGCAGTTTATGGCGGGCGTCCTGCCCGCCACCCTCCGGG
CCGTTGCTTCACAACGTTCAAATCCGCTCCCGGCGGATTTGTCCTACTCAGGAGAGCGTTCACCGACAAA
CAACAGATAAAACGAAAGGCCCAGTCTTCCGACTGAGCCTTTCGTTTTATTTGATGCCTGGCAGTTCCCT
ACTCTCGCGTTAACGCTAGCATGGATGTTTTCCCAGTCACGACGTTGTAAAACGACGGCCAGTCTTAAGC
TCGGGCCCCTACAGGTCACTAATACCATCTAAGTAGTTGATTCATAGTGACTGGATATGTTGTGTTTTAC
AGTATTATGTAGTCTGTTTTTTATGCAAAATCTAATTTAATATATTGATATTTATATCATTTTACGTTTC
TCGTTCAACTTTTCTATACAAAGTTGCCACCATGGCCCCAAAGAAGAAGCGGAAGGTCGGTATCCACGGA
GTCCCAGCAGCCAAGCGGAACTACATCCTGGGCCTGGCCATCGGCATCACCAGCGTGGGCTACGGCATCA
TCGACTACGAGACACGGGACGTGATCGATGCCGGCGTGCGGCTGTTCAAAGAGGCCAACGTGGAAAACAA
CGAGGGCAGGCGGAGCAAGAGAGGCGCCAGAAGGCTGAAGCGGCGGAGGCGGCATAGAATCCAGAGAGTG
AAGAAGCTGCTGTTCGACTACAACCTGCTGACCGACCACAGCGAGCTGAGCGGCATCAACCCCTACGAGG
CCAGAGTGAAGGGCCTGAGCCAGAAGCTGAGCGAGGAAGAGTTCTCTGCCGCCCTGCTGCACCTGGCCAA
GAGAAGAGGCGTGCACAACGTGAACGAGGTGGAAGAGGACACCGGCAACGAGCTGTCCACCAAAGAGCAG
ATCAGCCGGAACAGCAAGGCCCTGGAAGAGAAATACGTGGCCGAACTGCAGCTGGAACGGCTGAAGAAAG
ACGGCGAAGTGCGGGGCAGCATCAACAGATTCAAGACCAGCGACTACGTGAAAGAAGCCAAACAGCTGCT
GAAGGTGCAGAAGGCCTACCACCAGCTGGACCAGAGCTTCATCGACACCTACATCGACCTGCTGGAAACC
CGGCGGACCTACTATGAGGGACCTGGCGAGGGCAGCCCCTTCGGCTGGAAGGACATCAAAGAATGGTACG
AGATGCTGATGGGCCACTGCACCTACTTCCCCGAGGAACTGCGGAGCGTGAAGTACGCCTACAACGCCGA
CCTGTACAACGCCCTGAACGACCTGAACAATCTCGTGATCACCAGGGACGAGAACGAGAAGCTGGAATAT
TACGAGAAGTTCCAGATCATCGAGAACGTGTTCAAGCAGAAGAAGAAGCCCACCCTGAAGCAGATCGCCA
AAGAAATCCTCGTGAACGAAGAGGATATTAAGGGCTACAGAGTGACCAGCACCGGCAAGCCCGAGTTCAC
CAACCTGAAGGTGTACCACGACATCAAGGACATTACCGCCCGGAAAGAGATTATTGAGAACGCCGAGCTG
CTGGATCAGATTGCCAAGATCCTGACCATCTACCAGAGCAGCGAGGACATCCAGGAAGAACTGACCAATC
TGAACTCCGAGCTGACCCAGGAAGAGATCGAGCAGATCTCTAATCTGAAGGGCTATACCGGCACCCACAA
CCTGAGCCTGAAGGCCATCAACCTGATCCTGGACGAGCTGTGGCACACCAACGACAACCAGATCGCTATC
TTCAACCGGCTGAAGCTGGTGCCCAAGAAGGTGGACCTGTCCCAGCAGAAAGAGATCCCCACCACCCTGG
TGGACGACTTCATCCTGAGCCCCGTCGTGAAGAGAAGCTTCATCCAGAGCATCAAAGTGATCAACGCCAT
CATCAAGAAGTACGGCCTGCCCAACGACATCATTATCGAGCTGGCCCGCGAGAAGAACTCCAAGGACGCC
CAGAAAATGATCAACGAGATGCAGAAGCGGAACCGGCAGACCAACGAGCGGATCGAGGAAATCATCCGGA
CCACCGGCAAAGAGAACGCCAAGTACCTGATCGAGAAGATCAAGCTGCACGACATGCAGGAAGGCAAGTG
CCTGTACAGCCTGGAAGCCATCCCTCTGGAAGATCTGCTGAACAACCCCTTCAACTATGAGGTGGACCAC
ATCATCCCCAGAAGCGTGTCCTTCGACAACAGCTTCAACAACAAGGTGCTCGTGAAGCAGGAAGAAGCCA
GCAAGAAGGGCAACCGGACCCCATTCCAGTACCTGAGCAGCAGCGACAGCAAGATCAGCTACGAAACCTT
CAAGAAGCACATCCTGAATCTGGCCAAGGGCAAGGGCAGAATCAGCAAGACCAAGAAAGAGTATCTGCTG
GAAGAACGGGACATCAACAGGTTCTCCGTGCAGAAAGACTTCATCAACCGGAACCTGGTGGATACCAGAT
ACGCCACCAGAGGCCTGATGAACCTGCTGCGGAGCTACTTCAGAGTGAACAACCTGGACGTGAAAGTGAA
GTCCATCAATGGCGGCTTCACCAGCTTTCTGCGGCGGAAGTGGAAGTTTAAGAAAGAGCGGAACAAGGGG
TACAAGCACCACGCCGAGGACGCCCTGATCATTGCCAACGCCGATTTCATCTTCAAAGAGTGGAAGAAAC
TGGACAAGGCCAAAAAAGTGATGGAAAACCAGATGTTCGAGGAAAAGCAGGCCGAGAGCATGCCCGAGAT
CGAAACCGAGCAGGAGTACAAAGAGATCTTCATCACCCCCCACCAGATCAAGCACATTAAGGACTTCAAG
GACTACAAGTACAGCCACCGGGTGGACAAGAAGCCTAATAGAGAGCTGATTAACGACACCCTGTACTCCA
CCCGGAAGGACGACAAGGGCAACACCCTGATCGTGAACAATCTGAACGGCCTGTACGACAAGGACAATGA
CAAGCTGAAAAAGCTGATCAACAAGAGCCCCGAAAAGCTGCTGATGTACCACCACGACCCCCAGACCTAC
CAGAAACTGAAGCTGATTATGGAACAGTACGGCGACGAGAAGAATCCCCTGTACAAGTACTACGAGGAAA
CCGGGAACTACCTGACCAAGTACTCCAAAAAGGACAACGGCCCCGTGATCAAGAAGATTAAGTATTACGG
CAACAAACTGAACGCCCATCTGGACATCACCGACGACTACCCCAACAGCAGAAACAAGGTCGTGAAGCTG
TCCCTGAAGCCCTACAGATTCGACGTGTACCTGGACAATGGCGTGTACAAGTTCGTGACCGTGAAGAATC
TGGATGTGATCAAAAAAGAAAACTACTACGAAGTGAATAGCAAGTGCTATGAGGAAGCTAAGAAGCTGAA
GAAGATCAGCAACCAGGCCGAGTTTATCGCCTCCTTCTACAACAACGATCTGATCAAGATCAACGGCGAG
CTGTATAGAGTGATCGGCGTGAACAACGACCTGCTGAACCGGATCGAAGTGAACATGATCGACATCACCT
ACCGCGAGTACCTGGAAAACATGAACGACAAGAGGCCCCCCAGGATCATTAAGACAATCGCCTCCAAGAC
CCAGAGCATTAAGAAGTACAGCACAGACATTCTGGGCAACCTGTATGAAGTGAAATCTAAGAAGCACCCT
CAGATCATCAAAAAGGGCAAAAGGCCGGCGGCCACGAAAAAGGCCGGCCAGGCAAAAAAGAAAAAGGGAT
CCGCAACTTTGTATAATAAAGTTGAACGAGAAACGTAAAATGATATAAATATCAATATATTAAATTAGAT
TTTGCATAAAAAACAGACTACATAATACTGTAAAACACAACATATCCAGTCACTATGAATCAACTACTTA
GATGGTATTAGTGACCTGTACTGCAGGGCGGCCGCGATATCCCCTATAGTGAGTCGTATTACATGGTCAT
AGCTGTTTCCTGGCAGCTCTGGCCCGTGTCTCAAAATCTCTGATGTTACATTGCACAAGATAAAAATATA
TCATCATGAACAATAAAACTGTCTGCTTACATAAACAGTAATACAAGGGGTGTTATGAGCCATATTCAAC
GGGAAACGTCGAGGCCGCGATTAAATTCCAACATGGATGCTGATTTATATGGGTATAAATGGGCTCGCGA
TAATGTCGGGCAATCAGGTGCGACAATCTATCGCTTGTATGGGAAGCCCGATGCGCCAGAGTTGTTTCTG
AAACATGGCAAAGGTAGCGTTGCCAATGATGTTACAGATGAGATGGTCAGACTAAACTGGCTGACGGAAT
TTATGCCTCTTCCGACCATCAAGCATTTTATCCGTACTCCTGATGATGCATGGTTACTCACCACTGCGAT
CCCCGGAAAAACAGCATTCCAGGTATTAGAAGAATATCCTGATTCAGGTGAAAATATTGTTGATGCGCTG
GCAGTGTTCCTGCGCCGGTTGCATTCGATTCCTGTTTGTAATTGTCCTTTTAACAGCGATCGCGTATTTC
GTCTCGCTCAGGCGCAATCACGAATGAATAACGGTTTGGTTGATGCGAGTGATTTTGATGACGAGCGTAA
TGGCTGGCCTGTTGAACAAGTCTGGAAAGAAATGCATAAACTTTTGCCATTCTCACCGGATTCAGTCGTC
ACTCATGGTGATTTCTCACTTGATAACCTTATTTTTGACGAGGGGAAATTAATAGGTTGTATTGATGTTG
GACGAGTCGGAATCGCAGACCGATACCAGGATCTTGCCATCCTATGGAACTGCCTCGGTGAGTTTTCTCC
TTCATTACAGAAACGGCTTTTTCAAAAATATGGTATTGATAATCCTGATATGAATAAATTGCAGTTTCAT
TTGATGCTCGATGAGTTTTTCTAATCAGAATTGGTTAATTGGTTGTAACACTGGCAGAGCATTACGCTGA
CTTGACGGGACGGCGCAAGCTCATGACCAAAATCCCTTAACGTGAGTTACGCGTCGTTCCACTGAGCGTC
AGACCCCGTAGAAAAGATCAAAGGATCTTCTTGAGATCCTTTTTTTCTGCGCGTAATCTGCTGCTTGCAA
ACAAAAAAACCACCGCTACCAGCGGTGGTTTGTTTGCCGGATCAAGAGCTACCAACTCTTTTTCCGAAGG
TAACTGGCTTCAGCAGAGCGCAGATACCAAATACTGTTCTTCTAGTGTAGCCGTAGTTAGGCCACCACTT
CAAGAACTCTGTAGCACCGCCTACATACCTCGCTCTGCTAATCCTGTTACCAGTGGCTGCTGCCAGTGGC
GATAAGTCGTGTCTTACCGGGTTGGACTCAAGACGATAGTTACCGGATAAGGCGCAGCGGTCGGGCTGAA
CGGGGGGTTCGTGCACACAGCCCAGCTTGGAGCGAACGACCTACACCGAACTGAGATACCTACAGCGTGA
GCTATGAGAAAGCGCCACGCTTCCCGAAGGGAGAAAGGCGGACAGGTATCCGGTAAGCGGCAGGGTCGGA
ACAGGAGAGCGCACGAGGGAGCTTCCAGGGGGAAACGCCTGGTATCTTTATAGTCCTGTCGGGTTTCGCC
ACCTCTGACTTGAGCGTCGATTTTTGTGATGCTCGTCAGGGGGGCGGAGCCTATGGAAAAACGCCAGCAA
CGCGGCCTTTTTACGGTTCCTGGCCTTTTGCTGGCCTTTTGCTCACATGTT
